>Addgene plasmid #247218 | DHFR-TEV (integrating) | addgene full sequence | sequence record 491564 | Addgene NGS Result
CCCTGAATTCGCATCTAGAACGGGGTCATCACGGCTCATCATGCGCCAAACAAATGTGTGCAATACACGC
TCGGATGACTGCATGATGACCGCACTGACTGGGGACAGCAGATCCACCTAAGCCTGTGAGAGAAGCAGAC
ACCCGACAGATCAAGGCAGTTACGTCTCACCAAACCAGATGTCAACACAGCTACAACGTTGATAGGTCAA
GATCAATGTAAACAATTACTTTGTTATGTAGAGTTTTTTTAGCTACCTATATTCCACCATAACATCAATC
ATGCGGTTGCTGGTGTATTTACCAATAATGTTTAATGTATATATATATATATATATATGGGGCCGTATAC
TTACATATAGTAGATGTCAAGCGTAGGCGCTTCCCCTGCCGGCTGTGAGGGCGCCATAACCAAGGTATCT
ATAGACCGCCAATCAGCAAACTACCTCCGTACATTCATGTTGCACCCACACATTTATACACCCAGACCGC
GACAAATTACCCATAAGGTTGTTTGTGACGGCGTCGTACAAGAGAACGTGGGAACTTTTTAGGCTCACCA
AAAAAGAAAGAAAAAATACGAGTTGCTGACAGAAGCCTCAAGAAAAAAAAAATTCTTCTTCGACTATGCT
GGAGGCAGAGATGATCGAGCCGGTAGTTAACTATATATAGCTAAATTGGTTCCATCACCTTCTTTTCTGG
TGTCGCTCCTTCTAGTGCTATTTCTGGCTTTTCCTATTTTTTTTTTTCCATTTTTCTTTCTCTCTTTCTA
ATATATAAATTCTCTTGCATTTTCTATTTTTCTCTCTATCTATTCTACTTGTTTATTCCCTTCAAGGTTT
TTTTTTAAGGAGTACTTGTTTTTAGAATATACGGTCAACGAACTATAATTAACTAAACAGATCTATGGTT
CGACCATTGAACTGCATCGTCGCCGTGTCCCAAAATATGGGGATTGGCAAGAACGGAGATCTACCCTGGC
CTCCGCTCAGGAACGAGTTCAAGTACTTCCAAAGAATGACCACAACCTCTTCAGTGGAAGGTAAACAGAA
TCTGGTGATTATGGGTAGGAAAACCTGGTTCTCCATTCCTGAGAAGAATCGACCTTTAAAGGACAGAATT
AATATAGTTCTCAGTAGAGAACTCAAAGAACCACCACGAGGAGCTCATTTTCTTGCCAAAAGTTTGGATG
ATGCCTTAAGACTTATTGAACAACCGGAATTGGCAAGTAAAGTAGACATGGTTTGGATAGTCGGAGGCAG
TTCTGTTTACCAGGAAGCCATGAATCAACCAGGCCACCTCAGACTCTTTGTGACAAGGATCATGCAGGAA
TTTGAAAGTGACACGTTTTTCCCAGAAATTGATTTGGGGAAATATAAACTTCTCCCAGAATACCCAGGCG
TCCTCTCTGAGGTCCAGGAGGAAAAAGGCATCAAGTATAAGTTTGAAGTCTACGAGAAGAAAGACGGTTC
TGGAGAAAGCTTGTTTAAGGGGCCGCGTGATTACAACCCGATATCGAGCACCATTTGTCATTTGACGAAT
GAATCTGATGGGCACACAACATCGTTGTATGGTATTGGATTTGGTCCCTTCATCATTACAAACAAGCACT
TGTTTAGAAGAAATAATGGAACACTGTTGGTCCAATCACTACATGGTGTATTCAAGGTCAAGAACACCAC
GACTTTGCAACAACACCTCATTGATGGGAGGGACATGATAATTATTCGCATGCCTAAGGATTTCCCACCA
TTTCCTCAAAAGCTGAAATTTAGAGAGCCACAAAGGGAAGAGCGCATATGTCTTGTGACAACCAACTTCC
AAACTAAGAGCATGTCTAGCATGGTGTCAGACACTAGTTGCACATTCCCTTCATCTGATGGCACATTCTG
GAAGCATTGGATTCAAACCAAGGATGGGCAGTGTGGCAATCCATTAGTATCAACTAGAGATGGGTTCATT
GTTGGTATACACTCAGCATCGAATTTCACCAACACAAACAATTATTTCGCAAGCGTGCCGAAAAACTTCA
TGGAATTGTTGACAAATCAGGAGGCGCAGCAGTGGGTTAGTGGTTGGCGATTAAATGCTGACTCAGTATT
GTGGGGGGGCCATAAAGTTTTCATGGTGAAACCTGAAGAGCCTTTTCAGCCAGTTAAGGAAGCGACTCAA
CTCATGAATGGATCCTAACTCGAGATAAAGCAATCTTGATGAGGATAATGATTTTTTTTTGAATATACAT
AAATACTACCGTTTTTCTGCTAGATTTTGTGATGACGTAAATAAGTACATATTACTTTTTAAGCCAAGAC
AAGATTAAGCATTAACTTTACCCTTTTCTTTCTAAGTTTCAATATTAGTTATCACTGTTTAAAAGTTATG
GCGAGAACGTCGGCGGTTAAAATATATTACCCTGAACGGCTGAGCATGAGACGGAAATCTGCTCGTCAGT
GGTGCTCACACTGACGAATCATGTACAGATCATACCGATGACTGCCTGGCGACTCACAACTAAGCAAGAC
AGCCGGAACCAGCGCCGGCGAACACCACTGCATATATGGCATATCACAACAGTCCAACTAGTGCACTGCA
GTACAGTTTAGCTTGCCTCGTCCCCGCCGGGTCACCCGGCCAGCGACATGGAGGCCCAGAATACCCTCCT
TGACAGTCTTGACGTGCGCAGCTCAGGGGCATGATGTGACTGTCGCCCGTACATTTAGCCCATACATCCC
CATGTATAATCATTTGCATCCATACATTTTGATGGCCGCACGGCGCGAAGCAAAAATTACGGCTCCTCGC
TCCAGACCTGCGAGCAGGGAAACGCTCCCCTCACAGACGCGTTGAATTGTCCCCACGCCGCGCCCCTGTA
GAGAAATATAAAAGGTTAGGATTTGCCACTGAGGTTCTTCTTTCATATACTTCCTTTTAAAATCTTGCTA
GGATACAGTTCTCACATCACATCCGAACATAAACAAAAATGGGTAAGGAAAAGACTCACGTTTCGAGGCC
GCGATTAAATTCCAACATGGATGCTGATTTATATGGGTATAAATGGGCTCGCGATAATGTCGGGCAATCA
GGTGCGACAATCTATCGATTGTATGGGAAGCCCGATGCGCCAGAGTTGTTTCTGAAACATGGCAAAGGTA
GCGTTGCCAATGATGTTACAGATGAGATGGTCAGACTAAACTGGCTGACGGAATTTATGCCTCTTCCGAC
CATCAAGCATTTTATCCGTACTCCTGATGATGCATGGTTACTCACCACTGCGATCCCCGGCAAAACAGCA
TTCCAGGTATTAGAAGAATATCCTGATTCAGGTGAAAATATTGTTGATGCGCTGGCAGTGTTCCTGCGCC
GGTTGCATTCGATTCCTGTTTGTAATTGTCCTTTTAACAGCGATCGCGTATTTCGTCTGGCTCAGGCGCA
ATCACGAATGAATAACGGTTTGGTTGATGCGAGTGATTTTGATGACGAGCGTAATGGCTGGCCTGTTGAA
CAAGTCTGGAAAGAAATGCATAAGCTTTTGCCATTCTCACCGGATTCAGTCGTCACTCATGGTGATTTCT
CACTTGATAACCTTATTTTTGACGAGGGGAAATTAATAGGTTGTATTGATGTTGGACGAGTCGGAATCGC
AGACCGATACCAGGATCTTGCCATCCTATGGAACTGCCTCGGTGAGTTTTCTCCTTCATTACAGAAACGG
CTTTTTCAAAAATATGGTATTGATAATCCTGATATGAATAAATTGCAGTTTCATTTGATGCTCGATGAGT
TTTTCTAAAGTAACTGACAATAAAAAGATTCTTGTTTTCAAGAACTTGTCATTTGTATAGTTTTTTTATA
TTGTAGTTGTTCTATTTTAATCAAATGTTAGCGTGATTTATATTTTTTTTCGCCTCGACATCATCTGCCC
AGATGCGAAGTTAAGTGCGCAGAAAGTAATATCATGCGTCAATCGTATGTGAATGCTGGTCGCTATACTG
GAGTGGACCAACTATCATCCGCTAATTACTGACATTACCAAATGAGATCTGTGAATGGGCAAGATAAAAA
ACAAAAATTGAAATGTTTGACGTTATGTAAAACTATTAATTCCTTCGCTTTCGGCGGTCACAGAATTTGC
GTGTAGCTGACTCTTGTTCAATCAATATCATTTGTTACTTTATTTGAAAGTCTGTATTACTGCGCCTATT
GTCATCCGTACCAAAGAACGTCAAAAAGAAACAAGATAATTTTTGTGCTTACACCATTTATAGATCACTG
AGCCCAGAATATCGCTGGAGCTCAGTGTAAGTGGCATGAACACAACTCTGACTGATCGCACATATTGCCG
TTATCATAAATACTAGTTGTACTTGTCAATGCGACGAATGGCATCATGCCTATTATTACGTTCCTCTTTT
TCCGTTTCATGTTTCCAGAATGCTATTGAATCTAACACTTCAATTATAAAAAAGAATAAATCCGCAATAA
TTTTAGGCTAATTGTTGTACTGTCAAGCGAACCTAATGGTTAAAATTCAGAGGAACCTTCGACGTAGTCT
GATCGCTACTTCTATATCTTATGTTCCCAGTCAATCAAAAGTTGATACTATAATAGCTGCCATTTATACC
TGTTAGTTATGGCGATCGTTTATCACGCCGAGCGGCCGCGATTATCAAAAAGGATCTTCACCTAGATCCT
TTTAAATTAAAAATGAAGTTTTAAATCAATCTAAAGTATATATGAGTAAACTTGGTCTGACAGTTACCAA
TGCTTAATCAGTGAGGCACCTATCTCAGCGATCTGTCTATTTCGTTCATCCATAGTTGCCTGACTCCCCG
TCGTGTAGATAACTACGATACGGGAGGGCTTACCATCTGGCCCCAGTGCTGCAATGATACCGCGGGACCC
ACGCTCACCGGCTCCAGATTTATCAGCAATAAACCAGCCAGCCGGAAGGGCCGAGCGCAGAAGTGGTCCT
GCAACTTTATCCGCCTCCATCCAGTCTATTAATTGTTGCCGGGAAGCTAGAGTAAGTAGTTCGCCAGTTA
ATAGTTTGCGCAACGTTGTTGCCATTGCTACAGGCATCGTGGTGTCACGCTCGTCGTTTGGTATGGCTTC
ATTCAGCTCCGGTTCCCAACGATCAAGGCGAGTTACATGATCCCCCATGTTGTGCAAAAAAGCGGTTAGC
TCCTTCGGTCCTCCGATCGTTGTCAGAAGTAAGTTGGCCGCAGTGTTATCACTCATGGTTATGGCAGCAC
TGCATAATTCTCTTACTGTCATGCCATCCGTAAGATGCTTTTCTGTGACTGGTGAGTACTCAACCAAGTC
ATTCTGAGAATAGTGTATGCGGCGACCGAGTTGCTCTTGCCCGGCGTCAATACGGGATAATACCGCGCCA
CATAGCAGAACTTTAAAAGTGCTCATCATTGGAAAACGTTCTTCGGGGCGAAAACTCTCAAGGATCTTAC
CGCTGTTGAGATCCAGTTCGATGTAACCCACTCGTGCACCCAACTGATCTTCAGCATCTTTTACTTTCAC
CAGCGTTTCTGGGTGAGCAAAAACAGGAAGGCAAAATGCCGCAAAAAAGGGAATAAGGGCGACACGGAAA
TGTTGAATACTCATACTCTTCCTTTTTCAATATTATTGAAGCATTTATCAGGGTTATTGTCTCATGAGCG
GATACATATTTGAATGTATTTAGAAAAATAAACAAATAGGGGTTCCGCGCACATTTCCCCGAAAAGTGCC
ACCTGTCATGACCAAAATCCCTTAACGTGAGTTTTCGTTCCACTGAGCGTCAGACCCCGTAGAAAAGATC
AAAGGATCTTCTTGAGATCCTTTTTTTCTGCGCGTAATCTGCTGCTTGCAAACAAAAAAACCACCGCTAC
CAGCGGTGGTTTGTTTGCCGGATCAAGAGCTACCAACTCTTTTTCCGAAGGTAACTGGCTTCAGCAGAGC
GCAGATACCAAATACTGTTCTTCTAGTGTAGCCGTAGTTAGGCCACCACTTCAAGAACTCTGTAGCACCG
CCTACATACCTCGCTCTGCTAATCCTGTTACCAGTGGCTGCTGCCAGTGGCGATAAGTCGTGTCTTACCG
GGTTGGACTCAAGACGATAGTTACCGGATAAGGCGCAGCGGTCGGGCTGAACGGGGGGTTCGTGCACACA
GCCCAGCTTGGAGCGAACGACCTACACCGAACTGAGATACCTACAGCGTGAGCTATGAGAAAGCGCCACG
CTTCCCGAAGGGAGAAAGGCGGACAGGTATCCGGTAAGCGGCAGGGTCGGAACAGGAGAGCGCACGAGGG
AGCTTCCAGGGGGAAACGCCTGGTATCTTTATAGTCCTGTCGGGTTTCGCCACCTCTGACTTGAGCGTCG
ATTTTTGTGATGCTCGTCAGGGGGGCGGAGCCTATGGAAAAACGCCAGCAACGCGGCCTTTTTACGGTTC
CTGGCCTTTTGCTGGCCTTTTGCTCACATGTTCTTTCCTGCGTTATCCCCTGATTCTGTGGATAACCGTG
CGGCCGCCAATCACCGGAGCTTGGATATGATAAACGAAATATTCTTGAATCGTGAGATCGCCTGTTTTCA
AAACCGTTGGAGGCAGAAACAATTTTGTCACAAGATGGGCATTCTACCCCATCCTTGCTGTATTATTGTA
GTCTCGCTTTCTTTTATGCTGGACAAATGAGACTACTGCACATTTTTATACGTTCTTGGTTTTTTTTAAA
GGTGTGGTTTCGGCATTATCCTGCCGCACGTTTCTTGGATAATTCATCCTGATTCTCTATTTTAAACGCT
TCAGCCTATCAGGATTTGGTTTTGATACATACTGCAAGAGTGTATCTCGGGAACAGTCATTTATTCCGCA
ACAAACTTAATTGCGGAACGCGTTAGGCGATTTCTAGCATATATCAAATACCGTTCGCGATTTCTTCTGG
GTTCGTCTATTTTCTTTTAAATACTTATTAACGTACTCAAACAACTACACTTCGTTGTATCTCAGAATGA
GATCCCTCAGTATGACAATACATCATTCTAAACGTTCGTAAAACACATATGAAACAACTTTATAACAAAG
CGAACAAAATGGGCAACATGAGATGAAACTCCGCGTCCCTTAGCTGAACTACCCAAACGTACGAATGCCT
GAACAATTAGTTTAGATCCGAGATTCCGCGCTTCCATCATTTAGTATAATCCATATTTTATATAATATAT
AGGATAAGTAACAGCCCGCGAA
Features (pLannotate 1.2.2; 7 found; start..end, strand, type, name):
    905..1465    +  CDS            Dhfr: DYR_MOUSE - Experimental evidence at protein level: Swiss-Prot protein existence level 1. Key enzyme in folate metabolism. Contributes to the de novo mitochondrial thymidylate biosynthesis pathway (PubMed:25980602). Catalyzes an essential reaction for de novo glycine and purine synthesis, and for DNA precursor synthesis (PubMed:25980602). Binds its own mRNA. From Mus musculus (Mouse).
   1472..2179    +  CDS            TEV protease: tobacco etch virus protease (Kapust et al., 2001)
   2635..3990    +  gene           kanMX: yeast selectable marker conferring kanamycin resistance (Wach et al., 1994)
   3793..3990    +  terminator     TEF terminator: Ashbya gossypii TEF terminator
   4754..5614    -  CDS            AmpR: β-lactamase; bla; confers resistance to ampicillin, carbenicillin, and related antibiotics
   5615..5719    -  promoter       AmpR promoter: bla
   5822..6410    +  rep_origin     ori: high-copy-number ColE1/pMB1/pBR322/pUC origin of replication
