[The description below was written by a language model from this plasmid's Addgene catalogue record and pLannotate feature annotations shown in this document.]
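Description:
DHFR-TEV (integrating) is a 7,232 bp yeast expression plasmid assembled by Golden Gate cloning on a custom backbone built from MoClo yeast toolkit (YTK) parts. It is designed for stable chromosomal integration rather than episomal maintenance. No yeast replication origin is annotated, and the record says the plasmid is linearized with NotI before transformation so that it can recombine into the YORWΔ22 locus of the yeast genome. The flanking homology regions that would direct this targeting are not identified in the feature table. In bacteria the plasmid is propagated through a high-copy ColE1/pUC-type origin and selected with ampicillin via the β-lactamase gene and its bla promoter. Yeast integrants are selected with G418 through a kanMX cassette, which ends in the Ashbya gossypii TEF terminator.

The payload is a fusion of mouse dihydrofolate reductase (DHFR) to tobacco etch virus (TEV) protease. The two coding sequences are annotated on the same strand, separated by only a few bases, which is consistent with a single open reading frame. The catalogue entry gives TEF2, a constitutive yeast promoter, as the driver of expression. The automated annotation marks neither this promoter nor the terminator of the fusion gene. TEV protease cleaves a specific recognition sequence, so a strain carrying this integrated cassette produces a site-specific protease fused to DHFR. The associated publication describes an assay for measuring mitochondrial protein import efficiency in living yeast cells, which suggests the fusion serves as a protease component of that system. The record does not spell out its exact role or where the fusion localizes in the cell.
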