Addgene plasmid #247218: DHFR-TEV (integrating)
Purpose: Plasmid for genomic integration of DHFR-TEV into the YORWΔ22 locus of yeast cells.
Depositing lab: Johannes Herrmann. Depositing organization: Rheinland-Pfälzische Technische Universität Kaiserslautern. Publication: The IQ-compete assay for measuring mitochondrial protein import efficiencies in living yeast cells. Hoffman Y, Egeler A, Rodl S, Herrmann JM. FEBS Lett. 2025 Oct 25. doi: 10.1002/1873-3468.70206. PubMed 41137490.
Backbone
  Vector backbone: Custom backbone constructed with the MoClo yeast toolkit (YTK)
  Backbone manufacturer: John Dueber, Addgene kit #1000000061
  Total vector size (bp): 7232
  Vector type: Yeast Expression
  Selectable markers: Neomycin (select with G418)
Growth in bacteria
  Bacterial resistance: Ampicillin, 100 μg/mL
  Growth temperature: 37°C
  Growth strain: DH5alpha
  Copy number: Unknown
Gene/Insert
  Gene/Insert name: DHFR-TEV
  Promoter: TEF2
  Cloning method: Golden Gate
  Sequencing primers: 5′ ctacttgtttattcccttcaagg
Terms and licenses: Academic/Nonprofit Terms; Industry Terms: Not Available to Industry
Depositor comments: Linearize with NotI before transformation.
How to cite: DHFR-TEV (integrating) was a gift from Johannes Herrmann (Addgene plasmid # 247218 ; http://n2t.net/addgene:247218 ; RRID:Addgene_247218)
